>Addgene plasmid #179294 | MBP-g0s2 | addgene full sequence | sequence record 354917 | Addgene NGS Result
CCGACACCATCGAATGGTGCAAAACCTTTCGCGGTATGGCATGATAGCGCCCGGAAGAGAGTCAATTCAG
GGTGGTGAATGTGAAACCAGTAACGTTATACGATGTCGCAGAGTATGCCGGTGTCTCTTATCAGACCGTT
TCCCGCGTGGTGAACCAGGCCAGCCACGTTTCTGCGAAAACGCGGGAAAAAGTGGAAGCGGCGATGGCGG
AGCTGAATTACATTCCCAACCGCGTGGCACAACAACTGGCGGGCAAACAGTCGTTGCTGATTGGCGTTGC
CACCTCCAGTCTGGCCCTGCACGCGCCGTCGCAAATTGTCGCGGCGATTAAATCTCGCGCCGATCAACTG
GGTGCCAGCGTGGTGGTGTCGATGGTAGAACGAAGCGGCGTCGAAGCCTGTAAAGCGGCGGTGCACAATC
TTCTCGCGCAACGCGTCAGTGGGCTGATCATTAACTATCCGCTGGATGACCAGGATGCCATTGCTGTGGA
AGCTGCCTGCACTAATGTTCCGGCGTTATTTCTTGATGTCTCTGACCAGACACCCATCAACAGTATTATT
TTCTCCCATGAAGACGGTACGCGACTGGGCGTGGAGCATCTGGTCGCATTGGGTCACCAGCAAATCGCGC
TGTTAGCGGGCCCATTAAGTTCTGTCTCGGCGCGTCTGCGTCTGGCTGGCTGGCATAAATATCTCACTCG
CAATCAAATTCAGCCGATAGCGGAACGGGAAGGCGACTGGAGTGCCATGTCCGGTTTTCAACAAACCATG
CAAATGCTGAATGAGGGCATCGTTCCCACTGCGATGCTGGTTGCCAACGATCAGATGGCGCTGGGCGCAA
TGCGCGCCATTACCGAGTCCGGGCTGCGCGTTGGTGCGGATATTTCGGTAGTGGGATACGACGATACCGA
AGACAGCTCATGTTATATCCCGCCGTTAACCACCATCAAACAGGATTTTCGCCTGCTGGGGCAAACCAGC
GTGGACCGCTTGCTGCAACTCTCTCAGGGCCAGGCGGTGAAGGGCAATCAGCTGTTGCCCGTCTCACTGG
TGAAAAGAAAAACCACCCTGGCGCCCAATACACAAACCGCCTCTCCCCGCGCGTTGGCCGATTCATTAAT
GCAGCTGGCACGACAGGTTTCCCGACTGGAAAGCGGGCAGTGAGCGCAACGCAATTAATGTAAGTTAGCT
CACTCATTAGGCACAATTCTCATGTTTGACAGCTTATCATCGACTGCACGGTGCACCAATGCTTCTGGCG
TCAGGCAGCCATCGGAAGCTGTGGTATGGCTGTGCAGGTCGTAAATCACTGCATAATTCGTGTCGCTCAA
GGCGCACTCCCGTTCTGGATAATGTTTTTTGCGCCGACATCATAACGGTTCTGGCAAATATTCTGAAATG
AGCTGTTGACAATTAATCATCGGCTCGTATAATGTGTGGAATTGTGAGCGGATAACAATTTCACACAGGA
AACAGCCAGTCCGTTTAGGTGTTTTCACGAGCAATTGACCAACAAGGACCATAGATTATGAAAATCGAAG
AAGGTAAACTGGTAATCTGGATTAACGGCGATAAAGGCTATAACGGTCTCGCTGAAGTCGGTAAGAAATT
CGAGAAAGATACCGGAATTAAAGTCACCGTTGAGCATCCGGATAAACTGGAAGAGAAATTCCCACAGGTT
GCGGCAACTGGCGATGGCCCTGACATTATCTTCTGGGCACACGACCGCTTTGGTGGCTACGCTCAATCTG
GCCTGTTGGCTGAAATCACCCCGGACAAAGCGTTCCAGGACAAGCTGTATCCGTTTACCTGGGATGCCGT
ACGTTACAACGGCAAGCTGATTGCTTACCCGATCGCTGTTGAAGCGTTATCGCTGATTTATAACAAAGAT
CTGCTGCCGAACCCGCCAAAAACCTGGGAAGAGATCCCGGCGCTGGATAAAGAACTGAAAGCGAAAGGTA
AGAGCGCGCTGATGTTCAACCTGCAAGAACCGTACTTCACCTGGCCGCTGATTGCTGCTGACGGGGGTTA
TGCGTTCAAGTATGAAAACGGCAAGTACGACATTAAAGACGTGGGCGTGGATAACGCTGGCGCGAAAGCG
GGTCTGACCTTCCTGGTTGACCTGATTAAAAACAAACACATGAATGCAGACACCGATTACTCCATCGCAG
AAGCTGCCTTTAATAAAGGCGAAACAGCGATGACCATCAACGGCCCGTGGGCATGGTCCAACATCGACAC
CAGCAAAGTGAATTATGGTGTAACGGTACTGCCGACCTTCAAGGGTCAACCATCCAAACCGTTCGTTGGC
GTGCTGAGCGCAGGTATTAACGCCGCCAGTCCGAACAAAGAGCTGGCAAAAGAGTTCCTCGAAAACTATC
TGCTGACTGATGAAGGTCTGGAAGCGGTTAATAAAGACAAACCGCTGGGTGCCGTAGCGCTGAAGTCTTA
CGAGGAAGAGTTGGTGAAAGATCCGCGTATTGCCGCCACTATGGAAAACGCCCAGAAAGGTGAAATCATG
CCGAACATCCCGCAGATGTCCGCTTTCTGGTATGCCGTGCGTACTGCGGTGATCAACGCCGCCAGCGGTC
GTCAGACTGTCGATGAAGCCCTGAAAGACGCGCAGACTAATTCGAGCTCGAACAACAACAACAATAACAA
TAACAACAACCTCGGGGATGACGATGACAAGGTACCGCATATGGAGACCGTGCAAGAACTGATTCCGCTG
GCGAAAGAGATGATGGCGCAGAAACGCAAGGGCAAAATGGTGAAACTGTATGTGCTGGGTAGCGTGCTGG
CGCTGTTCGGTGTGGTTCTGGGCCTGATGGAAACCGTTTGCAGCCCGTTTACCGCGGCGCGTCGTCTGCG
TGACCAGGAAGCGGCGGTGGCGGAACTGCAGGCGGCGCTGGAGCGTCAAGCGCTGCAGAAGCAAGCGCTG
CAAGAAAAAGGCAAGCAACAAGATACCGTTCTGGGTGGCCGTGCGCTGAGCAACCGTCAACATGCGAGCC
TGTAATAACCATGGGCGGCCGCGATATCGTCGACGGATCCGAATTCCCTGCAGGTAATTAAATAAGCTTC
AAATAAAACGAAAGGCTCAGTCGAAAGACTGGGCCTTTCGTTTTATCTGTTGTTTGTCGGTGAACGCTCT
CCTGAGTAGGACAAATCCGCCGGGAGCGGATTTGAACGTTGCGAAGCAACGGCCCGGAGGGTGGCGGGCA
GGACGCCCGCCATAAACTGCCAGGCATCAAATTAAGCAGAAGGCCATCCTGACGGATGGCCTTTTTGCGT
TTCTACAAACTCTTTCGGTCCGTTGTTTATTTTTCTAAATACATTCAAATATGTATCCGCTCATGAGACA
ATAACCCTGATAAATGCTTCAATAATATTGAAAAAGGAAGAGTATGAGTATTCAACATTTCCGTGTCGCC
CTTATTCCCTTTTTTGCGGCATTTTGCCTTCCTGTTTTTGCTCACCCAGAAACGCTGGTGAAAGTAAAAG
ATGCTGAAGATCAGTTGGGTGCACGAGTGGGTTACATCGAACTGGATCTCAACAGCGGTAAGATCCTTGA
GAGTTTTCGCCCCGAAGAACGTTTCCCAATGATGAGCACTTTTAAAGTTCTGCTATGTGGCGCGGTATTA
TCCCGTGTTGACGCCGGGCAAGAGCAACTCGGTCGCCGCATACACTATTCTCAGAATGACTTGGTTGAGT
ACTCACCAGTCACAGAAAAGCATCTTACGGATGGCATGACAGTAAGAGAATTATGCAGTGCTGCCATAAC
CATGAGTGATAACACTGCGGCCAACTTACTTCTGACAACGATCGGAGGACCGAAGGAGCTAACCGCTTTT
TTGCACAACATGGGGGATCATGTAACTCGCCTTGATCGTTGGGAACCGGAGCTGAATGAAGCCATACCAA
ACGACGAGCGTGACACCACGATGCCTGTAGCAATGGCAACAACGTTGCGCAAACTATTAACTGGCGAACT
ACTTACTCTAGCTTCCCGGCAACAATTAATAGACTGGATGGAGGCGGATAAAGTTGCAGGACCACTTCTG
CGCTCGGCCCTTCCGGCTGGCTGGTTTATTGCTGATAAATCTGGAGCCGGTGAGCGTGGGTCTCGCGGTA
TCATTGCAGCACTGGGGCCAGATGGTAAGCCCTCCCGTATCGTAGTTATCTACACGACGGGGAGTCAGGC
AACTATGGATGAACGAAATAGACAGATCGCTGAGATAGGTGCCTCACTGATTAAGCATTGGTAACTGTCA
GACCAAGTTTACTCATATATACTTTAGATTGATTTCCTTAGGACTGAGCGTCAACCCCGTAGAAAAGATC
AAAGGATCTTCTTGAGATCCTTTTTTTCTGCGCGTAATCTGCTGCTTGCAAACAAAAAAACCACCGCTAC
CAGCGGTGGTTTGTTTGCCGGATCAAGAGCTACCAACTCTTTTTCCGAAGGTAACTGGCTTCAGCAGAGC
GCAGATACCAAATACTGTCCTTCTAGTGTAGCCGTAGTTAGGCCACCACTTCAAGAACTCTGTAGCACCG
CCTACATACCTCGCTCTGCTAATCCTGTTACCAGTGGCTGCTGCCAGTGGCGATAAGTCGTGTCTTACCG
GGTTGGACTCAAGACGATAGTTACCGGATAAGGCGCAGCGGTCGGGCTGAACGGGGGGTTCGTGCACACA
GCCCAGCTTGGAGCGAACGACCTACACCGAACTGAGATACCTACAGCGTGAGCTATGAGAAAGCGCCACG
CTTCCCGAAGGGAGAAAGGCGGACAGGTATCCGGTAAGCGGCAGGGTCGGAACAGGAGAGCGCACGAGGG
AGCTTCCAGGGGGAAACGCCTGGTATCTTTATAGTCCTGTCGGGTTTCGCCACCTCTGACTTGAGCGTCG
ATTTTTGTGATGCTCGTCAGGGGGGCGGAGCCTATGGAAAAACGCCAGCAACGCGGCCTTTTTACGGTTC
CTGGCCTTTTGCTGGCCTTTTGCTCACATGTTCTTTCCTGCGTTATCCCCTGATTCTGTGGATAACCGTA
TTACCGCCTTTGAGTGAGCTGATACCGCTCGCCGCAGCCGAACGACCGAGCGCAGCGAGTCAGTGAGCGA
GGAAGCGGAAGAGCGCCTGATGCGGTATTTTCTCCTTACGCATCTGTGCGGTATTTCACACCGCATATAA
GGTGCACTGTGACTGGGTCATGGCTGCGCCCCGACACCCGCCAACACCCGCTGACGCGCCCTGACGGGCT
TGTCTGCTCCCGGCATCCGCTTACAGACAAGCTGTGACCGTCTCCGGGAGCTGCATGTGTCAGAGGTTTT
CACCGTCATCACCGAAACGCGCGAGGCAGCTGCGGTAAAGCTCATCAGCGTGGTCGTGCAGCGATTCACA
GATGTCTGCCTGTTCATCCGCGTCCAGCTCGTTGAGTTTCTCCAGAAGCGTTAATGTCTGGCTTCTGATA
AAGCGGGCCATGTTAAGGGCGGTTTTTTCCTGTTTGGTCACTGATGCCTCCGTGTAAGGGGGATTTCTGT
TCATGGGGGTAATGATACCGATGAAACGAGAGAGGATGCTCACGATACGGGTTACTGATGATGAACATGC
CCGGTTACTGGAACGTTGTGAGGGTAAACAACTGGCGGTATGGATGCGGCGGGACCAGAGAAAAATCACT
CAGGGTCAATGCCAGCGCTTCGTTAATACAGATGTAGGTGTTCCACAGGGTAGCCAGCAGCATCCTGCGA
TGCAGATCCGGAACATAATGGTGCAGGGCGCTGACTTCCGCGTTTCCAGACTTTACGAAACACGGAAACC
GAAGACCATTCATGTTGTTGCTCAGGTCGCAGACGTTTTGCAGCAGCAGTCGCTTCACGTTCGCTCGCGT
ATCGGTGATTCATTCTGCTAACCAGTAAGGCAACCCCGCCAGCCTAGCCGGGTCCTCAACGACAGGAGCA
CGATCATGCGCACCCGTGGCCAGGACCCAACGCTGCCCGAAATT
Features (pLannotate 1.2.2; 17 found; start..end, strand, type, name):
      3..80      +  promoter       lacIq promoter: lacI (mutant); In the lacIq allele, a single base change in the promoter boosts expression of the lacI gene about 10-fold.
     81..1163    +  CDS            lacI: lac repressor; lacI; The lac repressor binds to the lac operator to inhibit transcription in E. coli. This inhibition can be relieved by adding lactose or isopropyl-β-D-thiogalactopyranoside (IPTG).
   1176..1197    +  protein_bind   CAP binding site: CAP binding activates transcription in the presence of cAMP. E. coli catabolite activator protein
   1216..1233    +  promoter       tet promoter (fragment): E. coli promoter for tetracycline efflux protein gene
   1406..1434    +  promoter       tac promoter: strong E. coli promoter; hybrid between the trp and lac UV5 promoters
   1442..1458    +  protein_bind   lac operator: The lac repressor binds to the lac operator to inhibit transcription in E. coli. This inhibition can be relieved by adding lactose or isopropyl-β-D-thiogalactopyranoside (IPTG). lac repressor encoded by lacI
   1528..2628    +  CDS            MBP: maltose binding protein from E. coli; malE (mutated); This version of the gene does not encode a signal sequence, so MBP will remain in the cytosol.
   2701..3009    +  CDS            G0S2: G0S2_HUMAN - Experimental evidence at protein level: Swiss-Prot protein existence level 1. Promotes apoptosis by binding to BCL2, hence preventing the formation of protective BCL2-BAX heterodimers. From Homo sapiens (Human).
   3080..3166    +  terminator     rrnB T1 terminator: Escherichia coli rrnB; transcription terminator T1 from the E. coli rrnB gene
   3258..3285    +  terminator     rrnB T2 terminator: transcription terminator T2 from the E. coli rrnB gene
   3332..3403    +  promoter       AmpR promoter: bla
   3404..4264    +  CDS            AmpR: β-lactamase; bla; confers resistance to ampicillin, carbenicillin, and related antibiotics
   4352..4940    +  rep_origin     ori: high-copy-number ColE1/pMB1/pBR322/pUC origin of replication
   5126..5178    -  misc_feature   bom (fragment): basis of mobility region from pBR322
   5189..5208    -  misc_feature   bom (fragment): basis of mobility region from pBR322
   5310..5501    -  CDS            rop: Rop protein, which maintains plasmids at low copy number; rop
   5518..5898    +  CDS            YPB1_ECOLX: Protein predicted: Swiss-Prot protein existence level 4. From Escherichia coli.
