[The description below was written by a language model from this plasmid's Addgene catalogue record and pLannotate feature annotations shown in this document.]
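Description:
MBP-g0s2 is a bacterial expression plasmid built on the unmodified pMAL-c5E backbone, designed to produce full-length human G0S2 (G0/G1 switch protein 2, residues 1–103) in E. coli as a fusion to maltose binding protein. The total size is about 6 kb. It replicates from a ColE1/pMB1-type origin and also carries the rop gene and fragments of the pBR322 bom region. This is consistent with the low copy number stated in the catalogue, even though the origin annotation carries a generic high-copy label. Selection is by ampicillin through the bla (AmpR) cassette.

The expression unit is driven by the hybrid tac promoter with a downstream lac operator. The plasmid supplies its own lac repressor from a lacI gene under the up-mutated lacIq promoter, so transcription stays repressed until it is induced with IPTG. The open reading frame begins with mature MBP lacking its signal sequence, which keeps the fusion in the cytosol. MBP is followed by an asparagine-rich linker, an enterokinase recognition site, a few vector-derived residues and then G0S2, with one extra residue at the C terminus. The G0S2 coding sequence is a synthetic, E. coli-optimised 318 bp insert cloned between NdeI and NcoI sites, both of which are retained. The rrnB T1 and T2 terminators follow the insert. Although one of the plasmid's alternative names suggests a His6 tag, the depositor states that the expressed protein contains none.

MBP serves as a solubility and amylose-affinity purification partner, and enterokinase cleavage releases G0S2 from it. The associated work used the construct to produce recombinant G0S2 for biophysical characterisation and NMR structural studies.
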