Addgene plasmid #179294: MBP-g0s2
Purpose: E. coli expression plasmid (Ptac promoter) for full-length human G0S2 with N-terminal mature maltose binding protein + enterokinase cleavage site
Depositing lab: Debra Hansen. Depositing organization: Arizona State University. Publication: Biophysical characterization and a roadmap towards the NMR solution structure of G0S2, a key enzyme in non-alcoholic fatty liver disease. Moran MW, Ramirez EP, Zook JD, Saarinen AM, Baravati B, Goode MR, Laloudakis V, Kaschner EK, Olson TL, Craciunescu FM, Hansen DT, Liu J, Fromme P. PLoS One. 2021 Jul 14;16(7):e0249164. doi: 10.1371/journal.pone.0249164. eCollection 2021. PubMed 34260600.
Backbone
  Vector backbone: pMAL-c5E
  Backbone manufacturer: New England Biolabs
  Backbone size w/o insert (bp): 5676
  Total vector size (bp): 5994
  Modifications to backbone: none
  Vector type: Bacterial Expression
Growth in bacteria
  Bacterial resistance: Ampicillin, 100 μg/mL
  Growth temperature: 37°C
  Growth strain: DH5alpha
  Copy number: Low Copy
Gene/Insert
  Gene/Insert name: G0S2 (alt name: G0/G1 switch regulatory protein 2)
  Species: H. sapiens (human)
  Insert size (bp): 318
  Mutation: full-length G0S2, residues 1-103 from accession number NP_056529.1; optimized DNA sequence
  GenBank ID: NP_056529.1
  Entrez Gene: G0S2
  Promoter: Ptac
  Tag / fusion protein: mature maltose binding protein + enterokinase cleavage site (N terminal on backbone)
  Cloning method: Restriction Enzyme; 5′ cloning site NdeI (not destroyed); 3′ cloning site NcoI (not destroyed)
  Sequencing primers: 5′ MBP-F, GATGAAGCCCTGAAAGACGCGCAG; 3′ pMALREV, TGTCCTACTCAGGAGAGCGTTCAC
Resource information
  A portion of this plasmid was derived from a plasmid made by: The insert had been ordered from GenScript as an E. coli expression-optimized synthetic DNA.
Terms and licenses: Academic/Nonprofit Terms; Industry Terms: Not Available to Industry
Depositor comments: Protein sequence is the mature maltose binding protein (identical to aa 1-367 of accession no. 6K7E_A) + NSSSNNNNNNNNNNLG + enterokinase cleavage site (DDDDK*; * = cleavage site) + VPH + human G0S2 (G0/G1 switch protein 2; accession number NP_056529.1) + L. Confers ampicillin-resistance. This plasmid has been referred to as MBP g0s2, MBP-g0s2, g0s2-noHis_pMAL-c5E, or pHis6-MBP-g0s2. There is no His-tag in the expressed protein sequence. Backbone vector is pMAL-c5E. Construct design by James Zook. Publication: Moran et al 2021 PLoS One 16, e0249164, https://doi.org/10.1371/journal.pone.0249164
How to cite: MBP-g0s2 was a gift from Debra Hansen (Addgene plasmid # 179294 ; http://n2t.net/addgene:179294 ; RRID:Addgene_179294)
